>Addgene plasmid #100750 | FTL | depositor full sequence | sequence record 189397 | FTL sequence 4532 bps
TAGTTATTAATAGTAATCAATTACGGGGTCATTAGTTCATAGCCCATATATGGAGTTCCGCGTTACATAA
CTTACGGTAAATGGCCCGCCTGGCTGACCGCCCAACGACCCCCGCCCATTGACGTCAATAATGACGTATG
TTCCCATAGTAACGCCAATAGGGACTTTCCATTGACGTCAATGGGTGGAGTATTTACGGTAAACTGCCCA
CTTGGCAGTACATCAAGTGTATCATATGCCAAGTACGCCCCCTATTGACGTCAATGACGGTAAATGGCCC
GCCTGGCATTATGCCCAGTACATGACCTTATGGGACTTTCCTACTTGGCAGTACATCTACGTATTAGTCA
TCGCTATTACCATGGTGATGCGGTTTTGGCAGTACATCAATGGGCGTGGATAGCGGTTTGACTCACGGGG
ATTTCCAAGTCTCCACCCCATTGACGTCAATGGGAGTTTGTTTTGGCACCAAAATCAACGGGACTTTCCA
AAATGTCGTAACAACTCCGCCCCATTGACGCAAATGGGCGGTAGGCGTGTACGGTGGGAGGTCTATATAA
GCAGAGCTGGTTTAGTGAACCGTCAGATCCGCTAGCGCTACCGGTGGCCACCATGAGCTCCCAGATTCGT
CAGAATTATTCCACCGACGTGGAGGCAGCCGTCAACAGCCTGGTCAATTTGTACCTGCAGGCCTCCTACA
CCTACCTCTCTCTGGGCTTCTATTTCGACCGCGATGATGTGGCTCTGGAAGGCGTGAGCCACTTCTTCCG
CGAATTGGCCGAGGAGAAGCGCGAGGGCTACGAGCGTCTCCTGAAGATGCAAAACCAGCGTGGCGGCCGC
GCTCTCTTCCAGGACATCAAGAAGCCAGCTGAAGATGAGTGGGGTAAAACCCCAGACGCCATGAAAGCTG
CCATGGCCCTGGAGAAAAAGCTGAACCAGGCCCTTTTGGATCTTCATGCCCTGGGTTCTGCCCGCACGGA
CCCCCATCTCTGTGACTTCCTGGAGACTCACTTCCTAGATGAGGAAGTGAAGCTTATCAAGAAGATGGGT
GACCACCTGACCAACCTCCACAGGCTGGGTGGCCCGGAGGCTGGGCTGGGCGAGTATCTCTTCGAAAGGC
TCACTCTCAAGCACGACTAATAGCTCGAGCTCAAGCTTCGAATTCTGCAGTCGACGGTACCGCGGGCCCG
GGATCCACCGGATCTAGATAACTGATCATAATCAGCCATACCACATTTGTAGAGGTTTTACTTGCTTTAA
AAAACCTCCCACACCTCCCCCTGAACCTGAAACATAAAATGAATGCAATTGTTGTTGTTAACTTGTTTAT
TGCAGCTTATAATGGTTACAAATAAAGCAATAGCATCACAAATTTCACAAATAAAGCATTTTTTTCACTG
CATTCTAGTTGTGGTTTGTCCAAACTCATCAATGTATCTTAACGCGTAAATTGTAAGCGTTAATATTTTG
TTAAAATTCGCGTTAAATTTTTGTTAAATCAGCTCATTTTTTAACCAATAGGCCGAAATCGGCAAAATCC
CTTATAAATCAAAAGAATAGACCGAGATAGGGT
[37 nt withheld, positions 1574-1610]
AAAGAACGTGGACTCCAACGTCAAAGG
[49 nt withheld, positions 1638-1686]
T
[91 nt withheld, positions 1688-1778]
G
[124 nt withheld, positions 1780-1903]
CAGGTGGCACTTTTCGGGGAAATGTGCGCGGAACCCCTATTTGTTTATTTTTCTAAATACATTCAAATAT
GTATCCGCTCATGAGACAATAACCCTGATAAATGCTTCAATAATATTGAAAAAGGAAGAGTCCTGAGGCG
GAAAGAACCAGCTGTGGAATGTGTGTCAGTTAGGGTGTGGAAAGTCCCCAGGCTCCCCAGCAGGCAGAAG
TATGCAAAGCATGCATCTCAATTAGTCAGCAACCAGGTGTGGAAAGTCCCCAGGCTCCCCAGCAGGCAGA
AGTATGCAAAGCATGCATCTCAATTAGTCAGCAACCATAGTCCCGCCCCTAACTCCGCCCATCCCGCCCC
TAACTCCGCCCAGTTCCGCCCATTCTCCGCCCCATGGCTGACTAATTTTTTTTATTTATGCAGAGGCCGA
GGCCGCCTCGGCCTCTGAGCTATTCCAGAAGTAGTGAGGAGGCTTTTTTGGAGGCCTAGGCTTTTGCAAA
GATCGATCAAGAGACAGGATGAGGATCGTTTCGCATGATTGAACAAGATGGATTGCACGCAGGTTCTCCG
GCCGCTTGGGTGGAGAGGCTATTCGGCTATGACTGGGCACAACAGACAATCGGCTGCTCTGATGCCGCCG
TGTTCCGGCTGTCAGCGCAGGGGCGCCCGGTTCTTTTTGTCAAGACCGACCTGTCCGGTGCCCTGAATGA
ACTGCAAGACGAGGCAGCGCGGCTATCGTGGCTGGCCACGACGGGCGTTCCTTGCGCAGCTGTGCTCGAC
GTTGTCACTGAAGCGGGAAGGGACTGGCTGCTATTGGGCGAAGTGCCGGGGCAGGATCTCCTGTCATCTC
ACCTTGCTCCTGCCGAGAAAGTATCCATCATGGCTGATGCAATGCGGCGGCTGCATACGCTTGATCCGGC
TACCTGCCCATTCGACCACCAAGCGAAACATCGCATCGAGCGAGCACGTACTCGGATGGAAGCCGGTCTT
GTCGATCAGGATGATCTGGACGAAGAGCATCAGGGGCTCGCGCCAGCCGAACTGTTCGCCAGGCTCAAGG
CGAGCATGCCCGACGGCGAGGATCTCGTCGTGACCCATGGCGATGCCTGCTTGCCGAATATCATGGTGGA
AAATGGCCGCTTTTCTGGATTCATCGACTGTGGCCGGCTGGGTGTGGCGGACCGCTATCAGGACATAGCG
TTGGCTACCCGTGATATTGCTGAAGAGCTTGGCGGCGAATGGGCTGACCGCTTCCTCGTGCTTTACGGTA
TCGCCGCTCCCGATTCGCAGCGCATCGCCTTCTATCGCCTTCTTGACGAGTTCTTCTGAGCGGGACTCTG
GGGTTCGAAATGACCGACCAAGCGACGCCCAACCTGCCATCACGAGATTTCGATTCCACCGCCGCCTTCT
ATGAAAGGTTGGGCTTCGGAATCGTTTTCCGGGACGCCGGCTGGATGATCCTCCAGCGCGGGGATCTCAT
GCTGGAGTTCTTCGCCCACCCTAGGGGGAGGCTAACTGAAACACGGAAGGAGACAATACCGGAAGGAACC
CGCGCTATGACGGCAATAAAAAGACAGAATAAAACGCACGGTGTTGGGTCGTTTGTTCATAAACGCGGGG
TTCGGTCCCAGGGCTGGCACTCTGTCGATACCCCACCGAGACCCCATTGGGGCCAATACGCCCGCGTTTC
TTCCTTTTCCCCACCCCACCCCCCAAGTTCGGGTGAAGGCCCAGGGCTCGCAGCCAACGTCGGGGCGGCA
GGCCCTGCCATAGCCTCAGGTTACTCATATATACTTTAGATTGATTTAAAACTTCATTTTTAATTTAAAA
GGATCTAGGTGAAGATCCTTTTTGATAATCTCATGACCAAAATCCCTTAACGTGAGTTTTCGTTCCACTG
AGCGTCAGACCCCGTAGAAAAGATCAAAGGATCTTCTTGAGATCCTTTTTTTCTGCGCGTAATCTGCTGC
TTGCAAACAAAAAAACCACCGCTACCAGCGGTGGTTTGTTTGCCGGATCAAGAGCTACCAACTCTTTTTC
CGAAGGTAACTGGCTTCAGCAGAGCGCAGATACCAAATACTGTCCTTCTAGTGTAGCCGTAGTTAGGCCA
CCACTTCAAGAACTCTGTAGCACCGCCTACATACCTCGCTCTGCTAATCCTGTTACCAGTGGCTGCTGCC
AGTGGCGATAAGTCGTGTCTTACCGGGTTGGACTCAAGACGATAGTTACCGGATAAGGCGCAGCGGTCGG
GCTGAACGGGGGGTTCGTGCACACAGCCCAGCTTGGAGCGAACGACCTACACCGAACTGAGATACCTACA
GCGTGAGCTATGAGAAAGCGCCACGCTTCCCGAAGGGAGAAAGGCGGACAGGTATCCGGTAAGCGGCAGG
GTCGGAACAGGAGAGCGCACGAGGGAGCTTCCAGGGGGAAACGCCTGGTATCTTTATAGTCCTGTCGGGT
TTCGCCACCTCTGACTTGAGCGTCGATTTTTGTGATGCTCGTCAGGGGGGCGGAGCCTATGGAAAAACGC
CAGCAACGCGGCCTTTTTACGGTTCCTGGCCTTTTGCTGGCCTTTTGCTCACATGTTCTTTCCTGCGTTA
TCCCCTGATTCTGTGGATAACCGTATTACCGCCATGCAT
Features (pLannotate 1.2.2; 14 found; start..end, strand, type, name):
     61..364     +  enhancer       CMV enhancer: human cytomegalovirus immediate early enhancer
    365..568     +  promoter       CMV promoter: human cytomegalovirus (CMV) immediate early promoter
    613..1137    +  CDS            FTL: FRIL_HUMAN - Experimental evidence at protein level: Swiss-Prot protein existence level 1. Stores iron in a soluble, non-toxic, readily available form. Important for iron homeostasis. Iron is taken up in the ferrous form and deposited as ferric hydroxides after oxidation. Also plays a role in delivery of iron to cells. Mediates iron uptake in capsule cells of the developing kidney (By similarity). From Homo sapiens (Human).
   1144..1196    +  misc_feature   MCS: multiple cloning site
   1213..1297    +  CDS            large T antigen (fragment): large T antigen from SV40 (simian virus 40)
   1320..1441    +  polyA_signal   SV40 poly(A) signal: SV40 polyadenylation signal
   1475..1903    -  rep_origin     f1 ori (sequence partly withheld): f1 bacteriophage origin of replication; arrow indicates direction of (+) strand synthesis
   1930..2034    +  promoter       AmpR promoter: bla
   2036..2393    +  promoter       SV40 promoter: SV40 enhancer and early promoter
   2428..3222    +  CDS            NeoR/KanR: aminoglycoside phosphotransferase from Tn5; aph(3')-II (or nptII); confers resistance to neomycin, kanamycin, and G418 (Geneticin®)
   3243..3395    +  CDS            ble (fragment): BLE_KLEPN - Experimental evidence at protein level: Swiss-Prot protein existence level 1. Binding protein with a strong affinity to the bleomycin family of antibiotics. Binds to CL990; an antimitotic-antibiotic compound. From Klebsiella pneumoniae.
   3454..3501    +  polyA_signal   HSV TK poly(A) signal: herpes simplex virus thymidine kinase polyadenylation signal (Cole and Stacy, 1985)
   3592..3608    -  polyA_signal   bGH poly(A) signal (fragment): bovine growth hormone polyadenylation signal
   3830..4418    +  rep_origin     ori: high-copy-number ColE1/pMB1/pBR322/pUC origin of replication
