>Addgene plasmid #100750 | FTL | addgene full sequence | sequence record 194022 | Addgene NGS Result
TAATAGTAATCAATTACGGGGTCATTAGTTCATAGCCCATATATGGAGTTCCGCGTTACATAACTTACGG
TAAATGGCCCGCCTGGCTGACCGCCCAACGACCCCCGCCCATTGACGTCAATAATGACGTATGTTCCCAT
AGTAACGCCAATAGGGACTTTCCATTGACGTCAATGGGTGGAGTATTTACGGTAAACTGCCCACTTGGCA
GTACATCAAGTGTATCATATGCCAAGTACGCCCCCTATTGACGTCAATGACGGTAAATGGCCCGCCTGGC
ATTATGCCCAGTACATGACCTTATGGGACTTTCCTACTTGGCAGTACATCTACGTATTAGTCATCGCTAT
TACCATGGTGATGCGGTTTTGGCAGTACATCAATGGGCGTGGATAGCGGTTTGACTCACGGGGATTTCCA
AGTCTCCACCCCATTGACGTCAATGGGAGTTTGTTTTGGCACCAAAATCAACGGGACTTTCCAAAATGTC
GTAACAACTCCGCCCCATTGACGCAAATGGGCGGTAGGCGTGTACGGTGGGAGGTCTATATAAGCAGAGC
TGGTTTAGTGAACCGTCAGATCCGCTAGCGCTACCGGTGGCCACCATGAGCTCCCAGATTCGTCAGAATT
ATTCCACCGACGTGGAGGCAGCCGTCAACAGCCTGGTCAATTTGTACCTGCAGGCCTCCTACACCTACCT
CTCTCTGGGCTTCTATTTCGACCGCGATGATGTGGCTCTGGAAGGCGTGAGCCACTTCTTCCGCGAATTG
GCCGAGGAGAAGCGCGAGGGCTACGAGCGTCTCCTGAAGATGCAAAACCAGCGTGGCGGCCGCGCTCTCT
TCCAGGACATCAAGAAGCCAGCTGAAGATGAGTGGGGTAAAACCCCAGACGCCATGAAAGCTGCCATGGC
CCTGGAGAAAAAGCTGAACCAGGCCCTTTTGGATCTTCATGCCCTGGGTTCTGCCCGCACGGACCCCCAT
CTCTGTGACTTCCTGGAGACTCACTTCCTAGATGAGGAAGTGAAGCTTATCAAGAAGATGGGTGACCACC
TGACCAACCTCCACAGGCTGGGTGGCCCGGAGGCTGGGCTGGGCGAGTATCTCTTCGAAAGGCTCACTCT
CAAGCACGACTAATAGCTCGAGCTCAAGCTTCGAATTCTGCAGTCGACGGTACCGCGGGCCCGGGATCCA
CCGGATCTAGATAACTGATCATAATCAGCCATACCACATTTGTAGAGGTTTTACTTGCTTTAAAAAACCT
CCCACACCTCCCCCTGAACCTGAAACATAAAATGAATGCAATTGTTGTTGTTAACTTGTTTATTGCAGCT
TATAATGGTTACAAATAAAGCAATAGCATCACAAATTTCACAAATAAAGCATTTTTTTCACTGCATTCTA
GTTGTGGTTTGTCCAAACTCATCAATGTATCTTAACGCGTAAATTGTAAGCGTTAATATTTTGTTAAAAT
TCGCGTTAAATTTTTGTTAAATCAGCTCATTTTTTAACCAATAGGCCGAAATCGGCAAAATCCCTTATAA
ATCAAAAGAATAGACCGAGATAGGGT
[37 nt withheld, positions 1567-1603]
AAAGAACGTGGACTCCAACGTCAAAGG
[49 nt withheld, positions 1631-1679]
T
[91 nt withheld, positions 1681-1771]
G
[124 nt withheld, positions 1773-1896]
CAGGTGGCACTTTTCGGGGAAATGTGCGCGGAACCCCTATTTGTTTATTTTTCTAAATACATTCAAATAT
GTATCCGCTCATGAGACAATAACCCTGATAAATGCTTCAATAATATTGAAAAAGGAAGAGTCCTGAGGCG
GAAAGAACCAGCTGTGGAATGTGTGTCAGTTAGGGTGTGGAAAGTCCCCAGGCTCCCCAGCAGGCAGAAG
TATGCAAAGCATGCATCTCAATTAGTCAGCAACCAGGTGTGGAAAGTCCCCAGGCTCCCCAGCAGGCAGA
AGTATGCAAAGCATGCATCTCAATTAGTCAGCAACCATAGTCCCGCCCCTAACTCCGCCCATCCCGCCCC
TAACTCCGCCCAGTTCCGCCCATTCTCCGCCCCATGGCTGACTAATTTTTTTTATTTATGCAGAGGCCGA
GGCCGCCTCGGCCTCTGAGCTATTCCAGAAGTAGTGAGGAGGCTTTTTTGGAGGCCTAGGCTTTTGCAAA
GATCGATCAAGAGACAGGATGAGGATCGTTTCGCATGATTGAACAAGATGGATTGCACGCAGGTTCTCCG
GCCGCTTGGGTGGAGAGGCTATTCGGCTATGACTGGGCACAACAGACAATCGGCTGCTCTGATGCCGCCG
TGTTCCGGCTGTCAGCGCAGGGGCGCCCGGTTCTTTTTGTCAAGACCGACCTGTCCGGTGCCCTGAATGA
ACTGCAAGACGAGGCAGCGCGGCTATCGTGGCTGGCCACGACGGGCGTTCCTTGCGCAGCTGTGCTCGAC
GTTGTCACTGAAGCGGGAAGGGACTGGCTGCTATTGGGCGAAGTGCCGGGGCAGGATCTCCTGTCATCTC
ACCTTGCTCCTGCCGAGAAAGTATCCATCATGGCTGATGCAATGCGGCGGCTGCATACGCTTGATCCGGC
TACCTGCCCATTCGACCACCAAGCGAAACATCGCATCGAGCGAGCACGTACTCGGATGGAAGCCGGTCTT
GTCGATCAGGATGATCTGGACGAAGAGCATCAGGGGCTCGCGCCAGCCGAACTGTTCGCCAGGCTCAAGG
CGAGCATGCCCGACGGCGAGGATCTCGTCGTGACCCATGGCGATGCCTGCTTGCCGAATATCATGGTGGA
AAATGGCCGCTTTTCTGGATTCATCGACTGTGGCCGGCTGGGTGTGGCGGACCGCTATCAGGACATAGCG
TTGGCTACCCGTGATATTGCTGAAGAGCTTGGCGGCGAATGGGCTGACCGCTTCCTCGTGCTTTACGGTA
TCGCCGCTCCCGATTCGCAGCGCATCGCCTTCTATCGCCTTCTTGACGAGTTCTTCTGAGCGGGACTCTG
GGGTTCGAAATGACCGACCAAGCGACGCCCAACCTGCCATCACGAGATTTCGATTCCACCGCCGCCTTCT
ATGAAAGGTTGGGCTTCGGAATCGTTTTCCGGGACGCCGGCTGGATGATCCTCCAGCGCGGGGATCTCAT
GCTGGAGTTCTTCGCCCACCCTAGGGGGAGGCTAACTGAAACACGGAAGGAGACAATACCGGAAGGAACC
CGCGCTATGACGGCAATAAAAAGACAGAATAAAACGCACGGTGTTGGGTCGTTTGTTCATAAACGCGGGG
TTCGGTCCCAGGGCTGGCACTCTGTCGATACCCCACCGAGACCCCATTGGGGCCAATACGCCCGCGTTTC
TTCCTTTTCCCCACCCCACCCCCCAAGTTCGGGTGAAGGCCCAGGGCTCGCAGCCAACGTCGGGGCGGCA
GGCCCTGCCATAGCCTCAGGTTACTCATATATACTTTAGATTGATTTAAAACTTCATTTTTAATTTAAAA
GGATCTAGGTGAAGATCCTTTTTGATAATCTCATGACCAAAATCCCTTAACGTGAGTTTTCGTTCCACTG
AGCGTCAGACCCCGTAGAAAAGATCAAAGGATCTTCTTGAGATCCTTTTTTTCTGCGCGTAATCTGCTGC
TTGCAAACAAAAAAACCACCGCTACCAGCGGTGGTTTGTTTGCCGGATCAAGAGCTACCAACTCTTTTTC
CGAAGGTAACTGGCTTCAGCAGAGCGCAGATACCAAATACTGTTCTTCTAGTGTAGCCGTAGTTAGGCCA
CCACTTCAAGAACTCTGTAGCACCGCCTACATACCTCGCTCTGCTAATCCTGTTACCAGTGGCTGCTGCC
AGTGGCGATAAGTCGTGTCTTACCGGGTTGGACTCAAGACGATAGTTACCGGATAAGGCGCAGCGGTCGG
GCTGAACGGGGGGTTCGTGCACACAGCCCAGCTTGGAGCGAACGACCTACACCGAACTGAGATACCTACA
GCGTGAGCTATGAGAAAGCGCCACGCTTCCCGAAGGGAGAAAGGCGGACAGGTATCCGGTAAGCGGCAGG
GTCGGAACAGGAGAGCGCACGAGGGAGCTTCCAGGGGGAAACGCCTGGTATCTTTATAGTCCTGTCGGGT
TTCGCCACCTCTGACTTGAGCGTCGATTTTTGTGATGCTCGTCAGGGGGGCGGAGCCTATGGAAAAACGC
CAGCAACGCGGCCTTTTTACGGTTCCTGGCCTTTTGCTGGCCTTTTGCTCACATGTTCTTTCCTGCGTTA
TCCCCTGATTCTGTGGATAACCGTATTACCGCCATGCATTAGTTAT
Features (pLannotate 1.2.2; 14 found; start..end, strand, type, name):
     54..357     +  enhancer       CMV enhancer: human cytomegalovirus immediate early enhancer
    358..561     +  promoter       CMV promoter: human cytomegalovirus (CMV) immediate early promoter
    606..1130    +  CDS            FTL: FRIL_HUMAN - Experimental evidence at protein level: Swiss-Prot protein existence level 1. Stores iron in a soluble, non-toxic, readily available form. Important for iron homeostasis. Iron is taken up in the ferrous form and deposited as ferric hydroxides after oxidation. Also plays a role in delivery of iron to cells. Mediates iron uptake in capsule cells of the developing kidney (By similarity). From Homo sapiens (Human).
   1137..1189    +  misc_feature   MCS: multiple cloning site
   1206..1290    +  CDS            large T antigen (fragment): large T antigen from SV40 (simian virus 40)
   1313..1434    +  polyA_signal   SV40 poly(A) signal: SV40 polyadenylation signal
   1468..1896    -  rep_origin     f1 ori (sequence partly withheld): f1 bacteriophage origin of replication; arrow indicates direction of (+) strand synthesis
   1923..2027    +  promoter       AmpR promoter: bla
   2029..2386    +  promoter       SV40 promoter: SV40 enhancer and early promoter
   2421..3215    +  CDS            NeoR/KanR: aminoglycoside phosphotransferase from Tn5; aph(3')-II (or nptII); confers resistance to neomycin, kanamycin, and G418 (Geneticin®)
   3236..3388    +  CDS            ble (fragment): BLE_KLEPN - Experimental evidence at protein level: Swiss-Prot protein existence level 1. Binding protein with a strong affinity to the bleomycin family of antibiotics. Binds to CL990; an antimitotic-antibiotic compound. From Klebsiella pneumoniae.
   3447..3494    +  polyA_signal   HSV TK poly(A) signal: herpes simplex virus thymidine kinase polyadenylation signal (Cole and Stacy, 1985)
   3585..3601    -  polyA_signal   bGH poly(A) signal (fragment): bovine growth hormone polyadenylation signal
   3823..4411    +  rep_origin     ori: high-copy-number ColE1/pMB1/pBR322/pUC origin of replication
