[The description below was written by a language model from this plasmid's Addgene catalogue record and pLannotate feature annotations shown in this document.]
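Description:
FTL is a 4,532 bp mammalian expression plasmid built on the pEGFP-C1 backbone, from which the EGFP coding sequence has been removed so that human ferritin light chain (FTL) is produced without any tag. The FTL open reading frame sits directly downstream of the human cytomegalovirus immediate-early enhancer and promoter, giving strong constitutive transcription in transfected mammalian cells. It is followed by the remnant multiple cloning site and the SV40 polyadenylation signal. The short SV40 large T antigen fragment annotated just upstream of that signal is most likely part of the SV40 sequence that carries it, not an expressed product.

The plasmid is propagated in E. coli through a high-copy ColE1/pUC-type origin, and an f1 origin is also present, which can support single-stranded DNA production. A single Tn5 aminoglycoside phosphotransferase gene (NeoR/KanR) serves both hosts. A bacterial bla-type promoter drives it for kanamycin selection in bacteria, and the adjacent SV40 enhancer/early promoter drives it for G418 selection in mammalian cells, with the HSV TK polyadenylation signal terminating the transcript. The small ble and bGH poly(A) fragments are probably backbone remnants or annotation matches with no functional role. The depositor and sequencing-derived records are the same length and show the same features, offset by only a few bases.

The construct is one component of the FerriTag system, a genetically encoded, inducible tag for correlative light-electron microscopy. Its recorded role there is to supply untagged ferritin light chain. The record does not describe the other FerriTag components or how they are combined with this plasmid.
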