Addgene plasmid #100750: FTL
Purpose: Part of FerriTag expression system. Untagged Ferritin light chain in mammalian expression vector.
Depositing lab: Stephen Royle. Depositing organization: University of Warwick. Publication: FerriTag is a new genetically-encoded inducible tag for correlative light-electron microscopy. Clarke NI, Royle SJ. Nat Commun. 2018 Jul 4;9(1):2604. doi: 10.1038/s41467-018-04993-0. PubMed 29973588.
Backbone
  Vector backbone: pEGFP-C1
  Modifications to backbone: Removal of EGFP
  Vector type: Mammalian Expression
  Selectable markers: Neomycin (select with G418)
Growth in bacteria
  Bacterial resistance: Kanamycin, 50 μg/mL
  Growth temperature: 37°C
  Growth strain: DH5alpha
  Copy number: High Copy
Gene/Insert
  Gene/Insert name: FTL (alt name: Ferritin light chain)
  Species: H. sapiens (human)
  Entrez Gene: FTL (a.k.a. FTL1, LFTD, NBIA3)
  Promoter: CMV
  Cloning method: Restriction Enzyme; 5′ cloning site XhoI (unknown if destroyed); 3′ cloning site AgeI (unknown if destroyed)
  Sequencing primers: 5′ CMV Forward
Terms and licenses: Academic/Nonprofit Terms; Industry Terms: Not Available to Industry
How to cite: FTL was a gift from Stephen Royle (Addgene plasmid # 100750 ; http://n2t.net/addgene:100750 ; RRID:Addgene_100750)
